Addgene plasmid #92101: BPTF PHD and Bromodomain
Purpose: Expresses GST fusion PHD and Bromodomain from BPTF protein
Depositing lab: Albert Jeltsch. Depositing organization: Universitaet Stuttgart. Publication: Application of mixed peptide arrays to study combinatorial readout of chromatin modifications. Mauser R, Kungulovski G, Meral D, Maisch D, Jeltsch A. Biochimie. 2018 Mar;146:14-19. doi: 10.1016/j.biochi.2017.11.008. Epub 2017 Nov 11. PubMed 29133117.
Backbone
  Vector backbone: pGEX-6P-2
  Backbone size w/o insert (bp): 4985
  Total vector size (bp): 5501
  Vector type: Bacterial Expression
  Selectable markers: Chloramphenicol
Growth in bacteria
  Bacterial resistance: Ampicillin, 100 μg/mL
  Growth temperature: 37°C
  Growth strain: DH5alpha
  Growth instructions: BL21 Codon plus strain should be used for expression
  Copy number: High Copy
Gene/Insert
  Gene/Insert name: PHD and Bromodomain
  Species: H. sapiens (human)
  Insert size (bp): 507
  GenBank ID: GI 31322942
  Entrez Gene: BPTF (a.k.a. FAC1, FALZ, NEDDFL, NURF301)
  Promoter: tac promoter
  Tag / fusion protein: GST Tag
  Cloning method: Gibson Cloning
  Sequencing primers: 5′ GGGCTGGCAAGCCACGTTTGGTG; 3′ CCGGGAGCTGCATGTGTCAGAGG
Terms and licenses: Academic/Nonprofit Terms; Industry Terms: Not Available to Industry
How to cite: BPTF PHD and Bromodomain was a gift from Albert Jeltsch (Addgene plasmid # 92101 ; http://n2t.net/addgene:92101 ; RRID:Addgene_92101)
