[The description below was written by a language model from this plasmid's Addgene catalogue record and pLannotate feature annotations shown in this document.]
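Description:
BPTF PHD and Bromodomain is a bacterial expression plasmid built on the pGEX-6P-2 backbone (about 5.5 kb in total) that produces the tandem PHD finger and bromodomain of human BPTF as a fusion to glutathione S-transferase. It replicates in E. coli from a high-copy ColE1/pMB1-type origin and is selected with ampicillin through the bla (β-lactamase) gene and its native promoter. The catalogue entry also lists chloramphenicol as a selectable marker, but no chloramphenicol resistance gene appears in the feature table. That entry may relate to the recommended BL21 Codon Plus expression strain rather than to the plasmid itself, although the record does not say so.

The expression cassette consists of the hybrid tac promoter followed by a lac operator, the Schistosoma japonicum GST coding sequence, and, downstream on the same strand, a roughly 0.5 kb BPTF fragment inserted by Gibson assembly. A plasmid-borne lacI gene with its own promoter supplies lac repressor, so transcription is held off until induction with IPTG. The GST moiety allows affinity capture on glutathione resin. Remnants typical of this backbone family are also annotated, including a lac promoter/lacZα segment and fragments of bom and rop.

BPTF is the histone-binding subunit of the NURF nucleosome-remodelling complex and recognises H3 tails carrying H3K4me3. The purified GST-tagged double-domain reader is suited to in vitro binding studies, and the associated publication concerns mixed peptide arrays used to examine combinatorial readout of chromatin modifications.
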