Features (pLannotate 1.2.2; 17 found; start..end, strand, type, name):
      5..593     +  rep_origin     ori: high-copy-number ColE1/pMB1/pBR322/pUC origin of replication
    779..830     -  misc_feature   bom (fragment): basis of mobility region from pBR322
    837..914     +  promoter       lacI promoter: lacI
    915..1997    +  CDS            lacI: lac repressor; lacI; The lac repressor binds to the lac operator to inhibit transcription in E. coli. This inhibition can be relieved by adding lactose or isopropyl-β-D-thiogalactopyranoside (IPTG).
   2010..2031    +  protein_bind   CAP binding site: CAP binding activates transcription in the presence of cAMP. E. coli catabolite activator protein
   2046..2076    +  promoter       lac promoter: promoter for the E. coli lac operon
   2084..2100    +  protein_bind   lac operator: The lac repressor binds to the lac operator to inhibit transcription in E. coli. This inhibition can be relieved by adding lactose or isopropyl-β-D-thiogalactopyranoside (IPTG). lac repressor encoded by lacI
   2120..2293    +  CDS            lacZα: LacZα fragment of β-galactosidase; lacZ fragment
   2557..2673    -  CDS            yciV (fragment): RNAAM_ECOLI - Also known as trpH From Escherichia coli (strain K12).
   2749..2777    +  promoter       tac promoter: strong E. coli promoter; hybrid between the trp and lac UV5 promoters
   2785..2801    +  protein_bind   lac operator: The lac repressor binds to the lac operator to inhibit transcription in E. coli. This inhibition can be relieved by adding lactose or isopropyl-β-D-thiogalactopyranoside (IPTG). lac repressor encoded by lacI
   2824..3477    +  CDS            GST26_SCHJA: Experimental evidence at protein level: Swiss-Prot protein existence level 1. GST isoenzymes appear to play a central role in the parasite detoxification system. Other functions are also suspected including a role in increasing the solubility of haematin in the parasite gut. From Schistosoma japonicum (Blood fluke).
   3529..4044    +  CDS            BPTF (fragment): BPTF_HUMAN - Also known as FAC1, FALZ. Experimental evidence at protein level: Swiss-Prot protein existence level 1. Histone-binding component of NURF (nucleosome-remodeling factor), a complex which catalyzes ATP-dependent nucleosome sliding and facilitates transcription of chromatin. Specifically recognizes H3 tails trimethylated on 'Lys-4' (H3K4me3), which mark transcription start sites of virtually all active genes. May also regulate transcription through direct binding to DNA or transcription factors. From Homo sapiens (Human).
   4084..4123    +  CDS            rop (fragment): Rop protein, which maintains plasmids at low copy number; rop
   4225..4265    +  misc_feature   bom (fragment): basis of mobility region from pBR322
   4370..4474    +  promoter       AmpR promoter: bla
   4475..5335    +  CDS            AmpR: β-lactamase; bla; confers resistance to ampicillin, carbenicillin, and related antibiotics
>Addgene plasmid #92101 | BPTF PHD and Bromodomain | addgene full sequence | sequence record 181346 | Addgene NGS Result
CTTCTTGAGATCCTTTTTTTCTGCGCGTAATCTGCTGCTTGCAAACAAAAAAACCACCGCTACCAGCGGT
GGTTTGTTTGCCGGATCAAGAGCTACCAACTCTTTTTCCGAAGGTAACTGGCTTCAGCAGAGCGCAGATA
CCAAATACTGTCCTTCTAGTGTAGCCGTAGTTAGGCCACCACTTCAAGAACTCTGTAGCACCGCCTACAT
ACCTCGCTCTGCTAATCCTGTTACCAGTGGCTGCTGCCAGTGGCGATAAGTCGTGTCTTACCGGGTTGGA
CTCAAGACGATAGTTACCGGATAAGGCGCAGCGGTCGGGCTGAACGGGGGGTTCGTGCACACAGCCCAGC
TTGGAGCGAACGACCTACACCGAACTGAGATACCTACAGCGTGAGCTATGAGAAAGCGCCACGCTTCCCG
AAGGGAGAAAGGCGGACAGGTATCCGGTAAGCGGCAGGGTCGGAACAGGAGAGCGCACGAGGGAGCTTCC
AGGGGGAAACGCCTGGTATCTTTATAGTCCTGTCGGGTTTCGCCACCTCTGACTTGAGCGTCGATTTTTG
TGATGCTCGTCAGGGGGGCGGAGCCTATGGAAAAACGCCAGCAACGCGGCCTTTTTACGGTTCCTGGCCT
TTTGCTGGCCTTTTGCTCACATGTTCTTTCCTGCGTTATCCCCTGATTCTGTGGATAACCGTATTACCGC
CTTTGAGTGAGCTGATACCGCTCGCCGCAGCCGAACGACCGAGCGCAGCGAGTCAGTGAGCGAGGAAGCG
GAAGAGCGCCTGATGCGGTATTTTCTCCTTACGCATCTGTGCGGTATTTCACACCGCATAAATTCCGACA
CCATCGAATGGCGCAAAACCTTTCGCGGTATGGCATGATAGCGCCCGGAAGAGAGTCAATTCAGGGTGGT
GAATGTGAAACCAGTAACGTTATACGATGTCGCAGAGTATGCCGGTGTCTCTTATCAGACCGTTTCCCGC
GTGGTGAACCAGGCCAGCCACGTTTCTGCGAAAACGCGGGAAAAAGTGGAAGCGGCGATGGCGGAGCTGA
ATTACATTCCCAACCGCGTGGCACAACAACTGGCGGGCAAACAGTCGTTGCTGATTGGCGTTGCCACCTC
CAGTCTGGCCCTGCACGCGCCGTCGCAAATTGTCGCGGCGATTAAATCTCGCGCCGATCAACTGGGTGCC
AGCGTGGTGGTGTCGATGGTAGAACGAAGCGGCGTCGAAGCCTGTAAAGCGGCGGTGCACAATCTTCTCG
CGCAACGCGTCAGTGGGCTGATCATTAACTATCCGCTGGATGACCAGGATGCCATTGCTGTGGAAGCTGC
CTGCACTAATGTTCCGGCGTTATTTCTTGATGTCTCTGACCAGACACCCATCAACAGTATTATTTTCTCC
CATGAAGACGGTACGCGACTGGGCGTGGAGCATCTGGTCGCATTGGGTCACCAGCAAATCGCGCTGTTAG
CGGGCCCATTAAGTTCTGTCTCGGCGCGTCTGCGTCTGGCTGGCTGGCATAAATATCTCACTCGCAATCA
AATTCAGCCGATAGCGGAACGGGAAGGCGACTGGAGTGCCATGTCCGGTTTTCAACAAACCATGCAAATG
CTGAATGAGGGCATCGTTCCCACTGCGATGCTGGTTGCCAACGATCAGATGGCGCTGGGCGCAATGCGCG
CCATTACCGAGTCCGGGCTGCGCGTTGGTGCGGATATCTCGGTAGTGGGATACGACGATACCGAAGACAG
CTCATGTTATATCCCGCCGTTAACCACCATCAAACAGGATTTTCGCCTGCTGGGGCAAACCAGCGTGGAC
CGCTTGCTGCAACTCTCTCAGGGCCAGGCGGTGAAGGGCAATCAGCTGTTGCCCGTCTCACTGGTGAAAA
GAAAAACCACGCTAGCGCCCAATACGCAAACCGCCTCTCCCCGCGCGTTGGCCGATTCATTAATGCAGCT
GGCACGACAGGTTTCCCGACTGGAAAGCGGGCAGTGAGCGCAACGCAATTAATGTAAGTTAGCTCACTCA
TTAGGCACCCCAGGCTTTACACTTTATGCTTCCGGCTCGTATGTTGTGTGGAATTGTGAGCGGATAACAA
TTTCACACAGGAAACAGCTATGACCATGATTACGGATTCACTGGCCGTCGTTTTACAACGTCGTGACTGG
GAAAACCCTGGCGTTACCCAACTTAATCGCCTTGCAGCACATCCCCCTTTCGCCAGCTGGCGTAATAGCG
AAGAGGCCCGCACCGATCGCCCTTCCCAACAGTTGCGCAGCCTGAATGGCGAATGGCGCTTTGCCTGGTT
TCCGGCACCAGAAGCGGTGCCGGAAAGCTGGCTGGAGTGCGATCTTCCTGAGGCCGATACTGTCGTCGTC
CCCTCAAACTGGCAGATGCACGGTTACGATGCGCCCATCTACACCAACGTGACCTATCCCATTACGGTCA
ATCCGCCGTTTGTTCCCACGGAGAATCCGACGGGTTGTTACTCGCTCACATTTAATGTTGATGAAAGCTG
GCTACAGGAAGGCCAGACGCGAATTATTTTTGATGGCGTTGGAATTAGCTTATCGACTGCACGGTGCACC
AATGCTTCTGGCGTCAGGCAGCCATCGGAAGCTGTGGTATGGCTGTGCAGGTCGTAAATCACTGCATAAT
TCGTGTCGCTCAAGGCGCACTCCCGTTCTGGATAATGTTTTTTGCGCCGACATCATAACGGTTCTGGCAA
ATATTCTGAAATGAGCTGTTGACAATTAATCATCGGCTCGTATAATGTGTGGAATTGTGAGCGGATAACA
ATTTCACACAGGAAACAGTATTCATGTCCCCTATACTAGGTTATTGGAAAATTAAGGGCCTTGTGCAACC
CACTCGACTTCTTTTGGAATATCTTGAAGAAAAATATGAAGAGCATTTGTATGAGCGCGATGAAGGTGAT
AAATGGCGAAACAAAAAGTTTGAATTGGGTTTGGAGTTTCCCAATCTTCCTTATTATATTGATGGTGATG
TTAAATTAACACAGTCTATGGCCATCATACGTTATATAGCTGACAAGCACAACATGTTGGGTGGTTGTCC
AAAAGAGCGTGCAGAGATTTCAATGCTTGAAGGAGCGGTTTTGGATATTAGATACGGTGTTTCGAGAATT
GCATATAGTAAAGACTTTGAAACTCTCAAAGTTGATTTTCTTAGCAAGCTACCTGAAATGCTGAAAATGT
TCGAAGATCGTTTATGTCATAAAACATATTTAAATGGTGATCATGTAACCCATCCTGACTTCATGTTGTA
TGACGCTCTTGATGTTGTTTTATACATGGACCCAATGTGCCTGGATGCGTTCCCAAAATTAGTTTGTTTT
AAAAAACGTATTGAAGCTATCCCACAAATTGATAAGTACTTGAAATCCAGCAAGTATATAGCATGGCCTT
TGCAGGGCTGGCAAGCCACGTTTGGTGGTGGCGACCATCCTCCAAAATCGGATCTGGAAGTTCTGTTCCA
GGGGCCCCTGGGATCCCCAGGAATTCCCGACACAAAGCTTTACTGTATCTGTAAAACGCCTTATGATGAA
TCTAAATTTTATATTGGCTGTGATCGGTGTCAGAATTGGTACCATGGGCGCTGCGTTGGCATCTTGCAAA
GTGAGGCAGAGCTCATTGATGAGTATGTCTGTCCACAGTGCCAGTCAACAGAGGATGCCATGACAGTGCT
CACGCCACTAACAGAGAAGGATTATGAGGGGTTGAAGAGGGTGCTCCGTTCCTTACAGGCCCATAAGATG
GCCTGGCCTTTCCTTGAACCAGTAGACCCTAATGATGCACCAGATTATTATGGTGTTATTAAGGAACCTA
TGGACCTTGCCACCATGGAAGAAAGAGTACAAAGACGATATTATGAAAAGCTGACGGAATTTGTGGCAGA
TATGACCAAAATTTTTGATAACTGTCGTTACTACAATCCAAGTGACTCCCCATTTTACCAGTGTGCAGAA
GTTCTCGAATCATTCTTTGTACAGAAATTGAAAGGCTTCAAAGCTAGCAGGTCTTAATCGACTCGAGCGG
CCGCATCGTGACTGACTGACGATCTGCCTCGCGCGTTTCGGTGATGACGGTGAAAACCTCTGACACATGC
AGCTCCCGGAGACGGTCACAGCTTGTCTGTAAGCGGATGCCGGGAGCAGACAAGCCCGTCAGGGCGCGTC
AGCGGGTGTTGGCGGGTGTCGGGGCGCAGCCATGACCCAGTCACGTAGCGATAGCGGAGTGTATAATTCT
TGAAGACGAAAGGGCCTCGTGATACGCCTATTTTTATAGGTTAATGTCATGATAATAATGGTTTCTTAGA
CGTCAGGTGGCACTTTTCGGGGAAATGTGCGCGGAACCCCTATTTGTTTATTTTTCTAAATACATTCAAA
TATGTATCCGCTCATGAGACAATAACCCTGATAAATGCTTCAATAATATTGAAAAAGGAAGAGTATGAGT
ATTCAACATTTCCGTGTCGCCCTTATTCCCTTTTTTGCGGCATTTTGCCTTCCTGTTTTTGCTCACCCAG
AAACGCTGGTGAAAGTAAAAGATGCTGAAGATCAGTTGGGTGCACGAGTGGGTTACATCGAACTGGATCT
CAACAGCGGTAAGATCCTTGAGAGTTTTCGCCCCGAAGAACGTTTTCCAATGATGAGCACTTTTAAAGTT
CTGCTATGTGGCGCGGTATTATCCCGTGTTGACGCCGGGCAAGAGCAACTCGGTCGCCGCATACACTATT
CTCAGAATGACTTGGTTGAGTACTCACCAGTCACAGAAAAGCATCTTACGGATGGCATGACAGTAAGAGA
ATTATGCAGTGCTGCCATAACCATGAGTGATAACACTGCGGCCAACTTACTTCTGACAACGATCGGAGGA
CCGAAGGAGCTAACCGCTTTTTTGCACAACATGGGGGATCATGTAACTCGCCTTGATCGTTGGGAACCGG
AGCTGAATGAAGCCATACCAAACGACGAGCGTGACACCACGATGCCTGCAGCAATGGCAACAACGTTGCG
CAAACTATTAACTGGCGAACTACTTACTCTAGCTTCCCGGCAACAATTAATAGACTGGATGGAGGCGGAT
AAAGTTGCAGGACCACTTCTGCGCTCGGCCCTTCCGGCTGGCTGGTTTATTGCTGATAAATCTGGAGCCG
GTGAGCGTGGGTCTCGCGGTATCATTGCAGCACTGGGGCCAGATGGTAAGCCCTCCCGTATCGTAGTTAT
CTACACGACGGGGAGTCAGGCAACTATGGATGAACGAAATAGACAGATCGCTGAGATAGGTGCCTCACTG
ATTAAGCATTGGTAACTGTCAGACCAAGTTTACTCATATATACTTTAGATTGATTTAAAACTTCATTTTT
AATTTAAAAGGATCTAGGTGAAGATCCTTTTTGATAATCTCATGACCAAAATCCCTTAACGTGAGTTTTC
GTTCCACTGAGCGTCAGACCCCGTAGAAAAGATCAAAGGAT
