>Addgene plasmid #92101 | BPTF PHD and Bromodomain | depositor partial sequence | sequence record 177079 | PHD and Bromodomain
GACACAAAGCTTTACTGTATCTGTAAAACGCCTTATGATGAATCTAAATTTTATATTGGCTGTGATCGGT
GTCAGAATTGGTACCATGGGCGCTGCGTTGGCATCTTGCAAAGTGAGGCAGAGCTCATTGATGAGTATGT
CTGTCCACAGTGCCAGTCAACAGAGGATGCCATGACAGTGCTCACGCCACTAACAGAGAAGGATTATGAG
GGGTTGAAGAGGGTGCTCCGTTCCTTACAGGCCCATAAGATGGCCTGGCCTTTCCTTGAACCAGTAGACC
CTAATGATGCACCAGATTATTATGGTGTTATTAAGGAACCTATGGACCTTGCCACCATGGAAGAAAGAGT
ACAAAGACGATATTATGAAAAGCTGACGGAATTTGTGGCAGATATGACCAAAATTTTTGATAACTGTCGT
TACTACAATCCAAGTGACTCCCCATTTTACCAGTGTGCAGAAGTTCTCGAATCATTCTTTGTACAGAAAT
TGAAAGGCTTCAAAGCT
